Addgene plasmid #87679: pLentiN MmuPV1 E6 R130A
Purpose: Lentiviral expression of MmuPV1 E6 R130A
Depositing lab: Karl Munger. Depositing organization: Tufts University. Publication: Cutaneous HPV8 and MmuPV1 E6 Proteins Target the NOTCH and TGF-beta Tumor Suppressors to Inhibit Differentiation and Sustain Keratinocyte Proliferation. Meyers JM, Uberoi A, Grace M, Lambert PF, Munger K. PLoS Pathog. 2017 Jan 20;13(1):e1006171. doi: 10.1371/journal.ppat.1006171. PPATHOGENS-D-16-02140 PubMed 28107544.
Backbone
  Vector backbone: pLenti6.3/V5 DEST
  Backbone size w/o insert (bp): 9387
  Total vector size (bp): 8600
  Vector type: Lentiviral
  Selectable markers: Blasticidin
Growth in bacteria
  Bacterial resistance: Ampicillin, 100 μg/mL
  Growth temperature: 37°C
  Growth strain: NEB Stable
  Copy number: High Copy
Gene/Insert
  Gene/Insert name: MmuPV1 E6
  Species: MmuPV1
  Insert size (bp): 422
  Mutation: R130A
  Promoter: CMV
  Tag / fusion protein: Flag (N terminal on insert); HA (N terminal on insert)
  Cloning method: Gateway Cloning
  Sequencing primers: 5′ CMV forward; 3′ V5 Reverse
Terms and licenses: Academic/Nonprofit Terms; Industry Terms: Not Available to Industry
How to cite: pLentiN MmuPV1 E6 R130A was a gift from Karl Munger (Addgene plasmid # 87679 ; http://n2t.net/addgene:87679 ; RRID:Addgene_87679)
