[The description below was written by a language model from this plasmid's Addgene catalogue record and pLannotate feature annotations shown in this document.]
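Description:
pLentiN MmuPV1 E6 R130A is a lentiviral expression plasmid built on the pLenti6.3/V5 DEST Gateway destination backbone, carrying the E6 gene of the mouse papillomavirus MmuPV1 with an R130A point mutation. It is propagated in E. coli through a high-copy ColE1/pUC-type origin with ampicillin resistance (AmpR), and also carries an f1 origin. The catalogue lists a total size of about 8.6 kb, while the annotated full sequence record is 8,266 nt.

The viral transfer cassette has a third-generation, self-inactivating layout. An RSV promoter fused to a truncated HIV-1 5' LTR drives genomic RNA production in packaging cells. It is followed by the Ψ packaging signal with a partial gag region, the RRE for Rev-dependent nuclear export, and the cPPT/CTS element, which aids nuclear import of the provirus. The cassette ends in a ΔU3 3' LTR that silences LTR-driven transcription after integration.

Within the cassette, the CMV enhancer/promoter drives the insert, which lies between the attB1 and attB2 sites left by Gateway recombination. The E6 open reading frame of roughly 420 bp carries N-terminal FLAG and HA epitope tags for detection or immunoprecipitation. A V5 tag from the backbone lies downstream of attB2, but the record does not indicate whether it is translated in frame with E6. A WPRE follows to enhance transcript expression. A separate SV40 promoter/EM7 cassette expresses blasticidin S deaminase, allowing blasticidin selection of transduced mammalian cells.

The construct is intended for stable lentiviral expression of the tagged E6 mutant. The associated study examined how cutaneous papillomavirus E6 proteins target NOTCH and TGF-beta signalling in keratinocytes. The record does not state the specific functional consequence of R130A.
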