Features (pLannotate 1.2.2; 34 found; start..end, strand, type, name):
      4..24      +  CDS            FLAG (fragment): FLAG® epitope tag, followed by an enterokinase cleavage site
     37..63      +  CDS            3xHA (fragment): three tandem HA epitope tags
     76..483     +  CDS            E6 (fragment): VE6_MMPV - Protein inferred from homology: Swiss-Prot protein existence level 3. Plays a major role in the induction and maintenance of cellular transformation. E6 associates with host UBE3A/E6-AP ubiquitin- protein ligase and modulates its activity. Protects host keratinocytes from apoptosis by mediating the degradation of host BAK1. May also inhibit host immune response. From Micromys minutus papillomavirus (MmPV) (Old world harvest mouse papillomavirus).
    512..536     -  protein_bind   attB2: mutant version of attB; recombination site for the Gateway® BP reaction BP Clonase™
    589..630     +  CDS            V5 tag: epitope tag from simian virus 5
    654..1242    +  misc_feature   WPRE: woodchuck hepatitis virus posttranscriptional regulatory element
   1257..1573    +  promoter       SV40 promoter: SV40 enhancer and early promoter
   1621..1668    +  promoter       EM7 promoter: synthetic bacterial promoter&nbsp
   1687..2085    +  CDS            BSD: blasticidin S deaminase; Aspergillus terreus BSD; confers resistance to blasticidin
   2102..2170    +  CDS            nef (fragment): NEF_HV1Z2 - Experimental evidence at protein level: Swiss-Prot protein existence level 1. Extracellular Nef protein targets CD4(+) T-lymphocytes for apoptosis by interacting with CXCR4 surface receptors. From Human immunodeficiency virus type 1 group M subtype D (isolate Z2/CDC-Z34) (HIV-1).
   2172..2405    +  LTR            3' LTR (ΔU3): self-inactivating 3' long terminal repeat (LTR) from HIV-1
   2477..2598    +  polyA_signal   SV40 poly(A) signal: SV40 polyadenylation signal
   2638..2773    +  rep_origin     SV40 ori: SV40 origin of replication
   2794..2812    -  promoter       T7 promoter: promoter for bacteriophage T7 RNA polymerase
   2820..2975    +  CDS            lacZα (fragment): LacZα fragment of β-galactosidase; lacZ fragment
   2980..3408    +  rep_origin     f1 ori (sequence partly withheld): f1 bacteriophage origin of replication; arrow indicates direction of (+) strand synthesis
   3461..3565    +  promoter       AmpR promoter: bla
   3566..4426    +  CDS            AmpR: β-lactamase; bla; confers resistance to ampicillin, carbenicillin, and related antibiotics
   4597..5185    +  rep_origin     ori: high-copy-number ColE1/pMB1/pBR322/pUC origin of replication
   5368..5460    +  CDS            lacI (fragment): lac repressor; lacI; The lac repressor binds to the lac operator to inhibit transcription in E. coli. This inhibition can be relieved by adding lactose or isopropyl-β-D-thiogalactopyranoside (IPTG).
   5473..5494    +  protein_bind   CAP binding site: CAP binding activates transcription in the presence of cAMP. E. coli catabolite activator protein
   5509..5539    +  promoter       lac promoter: promoter for the E. coli lac operon
   5547..5563    +  protein_bind   lac operator: The lac repressor binds to the lac operator to inhibit transcription in E. coli. This inhibition can be relieved by adding lactose or isopropyl-β-D-thiogalactopyranoside (IPTG). lac repressor encoded by lacI
   5608..5626    +  promoter       T3 promoter: promoter for bacteriophage T3 RNA polymerase
   5654..5880    +  promoter       RSV promoter: Rous sarcoma virus enhancer/promoter
   5881..6061    +  LTR            5' LTR (truncated): truncated 5' long terminal repeat (LTR) from HIV-1
   6108..6233    +  misc_feature   HIV-1 Ψ: packaging signal of human immunodeficiency virus type 1
   6217..6580    +  CDS            HIV-1 gag (fragment): gag protein from human immunodeficiency virus 1; gag
   6726..6959    +  misc_feature   RRE: The Rev response element (RRE) of HIV-1 allows for Rev-dependent mRNA export from the nucleus to the cytoplasm.
   7336..7436    +  CDS            Rev (fragment): human immunodeficiency virus 1 (HIV-1) Rev protein; rev; enhances nuclear export of unspliced and incompletely spliced viral mRNAs
   7455..7572    +  misc_feature   cPPT/CTS: central polypurine tract and central termination sequence of HIV-1
   7595..7898    +  enhancer       CMV enhancer: human cytomegalovirus immediate early enhancer
   7899..8102    +  promoter       CMV promoter: human cytomegalovirus (CMV) immediate early promoter
   8219..8243    +  protein_bind   attB1: mutant version of attB; recombination site for the Gateway® BP reaction BP Clonase™
>Addgene plasmid #87679 | pLentiN MmuPV1 E6 R130A | addgene full sequence | sequence record 173720 | Addgene NGS Result
GACTACAAGGATGACGATGACAAGCTCGATGGAGGATACCCATACGATGTTCCAGATTACGCTGATATCG
GATCCGAAATCGGCAAAGGCTACACTCTCGAGGAGGTGCTTAGATATTCTAACAAAGATGTCGTGGATTT
TCATTTGTCTTGTGCTTTTTGCTCTACTACTATGGATCATAACGAGAAGGCCAGATTCATACAGGCTAAA
TTGAAATGTGTTGTTAGAGATTTTGCTTTTAAAGGTGCTTGTATTGTGTGCCGCAGACAGCTTGCTTGCA
AGGAAAAGCTTTTGCATACTAGAGTTACAGGGGAGGCTGATTTGGTAGAGTGCATGGCTGGCAAGAATAT
TGTGTTTGTTACTGTAAGATGTGTTACGTGCCTGGCACTCCTTACTGCCTCTGAAAAGCTTGATGCCAAA
GCGTGCGGCTTGCCATTTCACTTGGTGCGCCACATGTGGGCAGGCTACTGCGGGTTCTGCAAACCATTAC
TATAAAAGGGTGGGCGCGCCGACCCAGCTTTCTTGTACAAAGTGGTTGATATCCAGCACAGTGGCGGCCG
CTCGAGTCTAGAGGGCCCGCGGTTCGAAGGTAAGCCTATCCCTAACCCTCTCCTCGGTCTCGATTCTACG
CGTACCGGTTAGTAATGATCGACAATCAACCTCTGGATTACAAAATTTGTGAAAGATTGACTGGTATTCT
TAACTATGTTGCTCCTTTTACGCTATGTGGATACGCTGCTTTAATGCCTTTGTATCATGCTATTGCTTCC
CGTATGGCTTTCATTTTCTCCTCCTTGTATAAATCCTGGTTGCTGTCTCTTTATGAGGAGTTGTGGCCCG
TTGTCAGGCAACGTGGCGTGGTGTGCACTGTGTTTGCTGACGCAACCCCCACTGGTTGGGGCATTGCCAC
CACCTGTCAGCTCCTTTCCGGGACTTTCGCTTTCCCCCTCCCTATTGCCACGGCGGAACTCATCGCCGCC
TGCCTTGCCCGCTGCTGGACAGGGGCTCGGCTGTTGGGCACTGACAATTCCGTGGTGTTGTCGGGGAAGC
TGACGTCCTTTCCATGGCTGCTCGCCTGTGTTGCCACCTGGATTCTGCGCGGGACGTCCTTCTGCTACGT
CCCTTCGGCCCTCAATCCAGCGGACCTTCCTTCCCGCGGCCTGCTGCCGGCTCTGCGGCCTCTTCCGCGT
CTTCGCCTTCGCCCTCAGACGAGTCGGATCTCCCTTTGGGCCGCCTCCCCGCCTGGCGATGGTACCGGTG
TGGAAAGTCCCCAGGCTCCCCAGCAGGCAGAAGTATGCAAAGCATGCATCTCAATTAGTCAGCAACCAGG
TGTGGAAAGTCCCCAGGCTCCCCAGCAGGCAGAAGTATGCAAAGCATGCATCTCAATTAGTCAGCAACCA
TAGTCCCGCCCCTAACTCCGCCCATCCCGCCCCTAACTCCGCCCAGTTCCGCCCATTCTCCGCCCCATGG
CTGACTAATTTTTTTTATTTATGCAGAGGCCGAGGCCGCCTCTGCCTCTGAGCTATTCCAGAAGTAGTGA
GGAGGCTTTTTTGGAGGCCTAGGCTTTTGCAAAAAGCTCCCGGGAGCTTGTATATCCATTTTCGGATCTG
ATCAGCACGTGTTGACAATTAATCATCGGCATAGTATATCGGCATAGTATAATACGACAAGGTGAGGAAC
TAAACCATGGCCAAGCCTTTGTCTCAAGAAGAATCCACCCTCATTGAAAGAGCAACGGCTACAATCAACA
GCATCCCCATCTCTGAAGACTACAGCGTCGCCAGCGCAGCTCTCTCTAGCGACGGCCGCATCTTCACTGG
TGTCAATGTATATCATTTTACTGGGGGACCTTGTGCAGAACTCGTGGTGCTGGGCACTGCTGCTGCTGCG
GCAGCTGGCAACCTGACTTGTATCGTCGCGATCGGAAATGAGAACAGGGGCATCTTGAGCCCCTGCGGAC
GGTGCCGACAGGTGCTTCTCGATCTGCATCCTGGGATCAAAGCCATAGTGAAGGACAGTGATGGACAGCC
GACGGCAGTTGGGATTCGTGAATTGCTGCCCTCTGGTTATGTGTGGGAGGGCTAAGCACAATTCGAGCTC
GGTACCTTTAAGACCAATGACTTACAAGGCAGCTGTAGATCTTAGCCACTTTTTAAAAGAAAAGGGGGGA
CTGGAAGGGCTAATTCACTCCCAACGAAGACAAGATCTGCTTTTTGCTTGTACTGGGTCTCTCTGGTTAG
ACCAGATCTGAGCCTGGGAGCTCTCTGGCTAACTAGGGAACCCACTGCTTAAGCCTCAATAAAGCTTGCC
TTGAGTGCTTCAAGTAGTGTGTGCCCGTCTGTTGTGTGACTCTGGTAACTAGAGATCCCTCAGACCCTTT
TAGTCAGTGTGGAAAATCTCTAGCAGTAGTAGTTCATGTCATCTTATTATTCAGTATTTATAACTTGCAA
AGAAATGAATATCAGAGAGTGAGAGGAACTTGTTTATTGCAGCTTATAATGGTTACAAATAAAGCAATAG
CATCACAAATTTCACAAATAAAGCATTTTTTTCACTGCATTCTAGTTGTGGTTTGTCCAAACTCATCAAT
GTATCTTATCATGTCTGGCTCTAGCTATCCCGCCCCTAACTCCGCCCATCCCGCCCCTAACTCCGCCCAG
TTCCGCCCATTCTCCGCCCCATGGCTGACTAATTTTTTTTATTTATGCAGAGGCCGAGGCCGCCTCGGCC
TCTGAGCTATTCCAGAAGTAGTGAGGAGGCTTTTTTGGAGGCCTAGGGACGTACCCAATTCGCCCTATAG
TGAGTCGTATTACGCGCGCTCACTGGCCGTCGTTTTACAACGTCGTGACTGGGAAAACCCTGGCGTTACC
CAACTTAATCGCCTTGCAGCACATCCCCCTTTCGCCAGCTGGCGTAATAGCGAAGAGGCCCGCACCGATC
GCCCTTCCCAACAGTTGCGCAGCCTGAATGGCGAATGGG
[124 nt withheld, positions 2980-3103]
C
[91 nt withheld, positions 3105-3195]
A
[49 nt withheld, positions 3197-3245]
CCTTTGACGTTGGAGTCCACGTTCTTT
[37 nt withheld, positions 3273-3309]
ACCCTATCTCGGTCTATTCTTTTGATTTATAAGGGATTTTGCCGATTTCGGCCTATTGGTTAAAAAATGA
GCTGATTTAACAAAAATTTAACGCGAATTTTAACAAAATATTAACGCTTACAATTTAGGTGGCACTTTTC
GGGGAAATGTGCGCGGAACCCCTATTTGTTTATTTTTCTAAATACATTCAAATATGTATCCGCTCATGAG
ACAATAACCCTGATAAATGCTTCAATAATATTGAAAAAGGAAGAGTATGAGTATTCAACATTTCCGTGTC
GCCCTTATTCCCTTTTTTGCGGCATTTTGCCTTCCTGTTTTTGCTCACCCAGAAACGCTGGTGAAAGTAA
AAGATGCTGAAGATCAGTTGGGTGCACGAGTGGGTTACATCGAACTGGATCTCAACAGCGGTAAGATCCT
TGAGAGTTTTCGCCCCGAAGAACGTTTTCCAATGATGAGCACTTTTAAAGTTCTGCTATGTGGCGCGGTA
TTATCCCGTATTGACGCCGGGCAAGAGCAACTCGGTCGCCGCATACACTATTCTCAGAATGACTTGGTTG
AGTACTCACCAGTCACAGAAAAGCATCTTACGGATGGCATGACAGTAAGAGAATTATGCAGTGCTGCCAT
AACCATGAGTGATAACACTGCGGCCAACTTACTTCTGACAACGATCGGAGGACCGAAGGAGCTAACCGCT
TTTTTGCACAACATGGGGGATCATGTAACTCGCCTTGATCGTTGGGAACCGGAGCTGAATGAAGCCATAC
CAAACGACGAGCGTGACACCACGATGCCTGTAGCAATGGCAACAACGTTGCGCAAACTATTAACTGGCGA
ACTACTTACTCTAGCTTCCCGGCAACAATTAATAGACTGGATGGAGGCGGATAAAGTTGCAGGACCACTT
CTGCGCTCGGCCCTTCCGGCTGGCTGGTTTATTGCTGATAAATCTGGAGCCGGTGAGCGTGGGTCTCGCG
GTATCATTGCAGCACTGGGGCCAGATGGTAAGCCCTCCCGTATCGTAGTTATCTACACGACGGGGAGTCA
GGCAACTATGGATGAACGAAATAGACAGATCGCTGAGATAGGTGCCTCACTGATTAAGCATTGGTAACTG
TCAGACCAAGTTTACTCATATATACTTTAGATTGATTTAAAACTTCATTTTTAATTTAAAAGGATCTAGG
TGAAGATCCTTTTTGATAATCTCATGACCAAAATCCCTTAACGTGAGTTTTCGTTCCACTGAGCGTCAGA
CCCCGTAGAAAAGATCAAAGGATCTTCTTGAGATCCTTTTTTTCTGCGCGTAATCTGCTGCTTGCAAACA
AAAAAACCACCGCTACCAGCGGTGGTTTGTTTGCCGGATCAAGAGCTACCAACTCTTTTTCCGAAGGTAA
CTGGCTTCAGCAGAGCGCAGATACCAAATACTGTTCTTCTAGTGTAGCCGTAGTTAGGCCACCACTTCAA
GAACTCTGTAGCACCGCCTACATACCTCGCTCTGCTAATCCTGTTACCAGTGGCTGCTGCCAGTGGCGAT
AAGTCGTGTCTTACCGGGTTGGACTCAAGACGATAGTTACCGGATAAGGCGCAGCGGTCGGGCTGAACGG
GGGGTTCGTGCACACAGCCCAGCTTGGAGCGAACGACCTACACCGAACTGAGATACCTACAGCGTGAGCT
ATGAGAAAGCGCCACGCTTCCCGAAGGGAGAAAGGCGGACAGGTATCCGGTAAGCGGCAGGGTCGGAACA
GGAGAGCGCACGAGGGAGCTTCCAGGGGGAAACGCCTGGTATCTTTATAGTCCTGTCGGGTTTCGCCACC
TCTGACTTGAGCGTCGATTTTTGTGATGCTCGTCAGGGGGGCGGAGCCTATGGAAAAACGCCAGCAACGC
GGCCTTTTTACGGTTCCTGGCCTTTTGCTGGCCTTTTGCTCACATGTTCTTTCCTGCGTTATCCCCTGAT
TCTGTGGATAACCGTATTACCGCCTTTGAGTGAGCTGATACCGCTCGCCGCAGCCGAACGACCGAGCGCA
GCGAGTCAGTGAGCGAGGAAGCGGAAGAGCGCCCAATACGCAAACCGCCTCTCCCCGCGCGTTGGCCGAT
TCATTAATGCAGCTGGCACGACAGGTTTCCCGACTGGAAAGCGGGCAGTGAGCGCAACGCAATTAATGTG
AGTTAGCTCACTCATTAGGCACCCCAGGCTTTACACTTTATGCTTCCGGCTCGTATGTTGTGTGGAATTG
TGAGCGGATAACAATTTCACACAGGAAACAGCTATGACCATGATTACGCCAAGCGCGCAATTAACCCTCA
CTAAAGGGAACAAAAGCTGGAGCTGCAAGCTTAATGTAGTCTTATGCAATACTCTTGTAGTCTTGCAACA
TGGTAACGATGAGTTAGCAACATGCCTTACAAGGAGAGAAAAAGCACCGTGCATGCCGATTGGTGGAAGT
AAGGTGGTACGATCGTGCCTTATTAGGAAGGCAACAGACGGGTCTGACATGGATTGGACGAACCACTGAA
TTGCCGCATTGCAGAGATATTGTATTTAAGTGCCTAGCTCGATACATAAACGGGTCTCTCTGGTTAGACC
AGATCTGAGCCTGGGAGCTCTCTGGCTAACTAGGGAACCCACTGCTTAAGCCTCAATAAAGCTTGCCTTG
AGTGCTTCAAGTAGTGTGTGCCCGTCTGTTGTGTGACTCTGGTAACTAGAGATCCCTCAGACCCTTTTAG
TCAGTGTGGAAAATCTCTAGCAGTGGCGCCCGAACAGGGACTTGAAAGCGAAAGGGAAACCAGAGGAGCT
CTCTCGACGCAGGACTCGGCTTGCTGAAGCGCGCACGGCAAGAGGCGAGGGGCGGCGACTGGTGAGTACG
CCAAAAATTTTGACTAGCGGAGGCTAGAAGGAGAGAGATGGGTGCGAGAGCGTCAGTATTAAGCGGGGGA
GAATTAGATCGCGATGGGAAAAAATTCGGTTAAGGCCAGGGGGAAAGAAAAAATATAAATTAAAACATAT
AGTATGGGCAAGCAGGGAGCTAGAACGATTCGCAGTTAATCCTGGCCTGTTAGAAACATCAGAAGGCTGT
AGACAAATACTGGGACAGCTACAACCATCCCTTCAGACAGGATCAGAAGAACTTAGATCATTATATAATA
CAGTAGCAACCCTCTATTGTGTGCATCAAAGGATAGAGATAAAAGACACCAAGGAAGCTTTAGACAAGAT
AGAGGAAGAGCAAAACAAAAGTAAGACCACCGCACAGCAAGCGGCCGCTGATCTTCAGACCTGGAGGAGG
AGATATGAGGGACAATTGGAGAAGTGAATTATATAAATATAAAGTAGTAAAAATTGAACCATTAGGAGTA
GCACCCACCAAGGCAAAGAGAAGAGTGGTGCAGAGAGAAAAAAGAGCAGTGGGAATAGGAGCTTTGTTCC
TTGGGTTCTTGGGAGCAGCAGGAAGCACTATGGGCGCAGCGTCAATGACGCTGACGGTACAGGCCAGACA
ATTATTGTCTGGTATAGTGCAGCAGCAGAACAATTTGCTGAGGGCTATTGAGGCGCAACAGCATCTGTTG
CAACTCACAGTCTGGGGCATCAAGCAGCTCCAGGCAAGAATCCTGGCTGTGGAAAGATACCTAAAGGATC
AACAGCTCCTGGGGATTTGGGGTTGCTCTGGAAAACTCATTTGCACCACTGCTGTGCCTTGGAATGCTAG
TTGGAGTAATAAATCTCTGGAACAGATTTGGAATCACACGACCTGGATGGAGTGGGACAGAGAAATTAAC
AATTACACAAGCTTAATACACTCCTTAATTGAAGAATCGCAAAACCAGCAAGAAAAGAATGAACAAGAAT
TATTGGAATTAGATAAATGGGCAAGTTTGTGGAATTGGTTTAACATAACAAATTGGCTGTGGTATATAAA
ATTATTCATAATGATAGTAGGAGGCTTGGTAGGTTTAAGAATAGTTTTTGCTGTACTTTCTATAGTGAAT
AGAGTTAGGCAGGGATATTCACCATTATCGTTTCAGACCCACCTCCCAACCCCGAGGGGACCCGACAGGC
CCGAAGGAATAGAAGAAGAAGGTGGAGAGAGAGACAGAGACAGATCCATTCGATTAGTGAACGGATCTCG
ACGGTATCGGTTAACTTTTAAAAGAAAAGGGGGGATTGGGGGGTACAGTGCAGGGGAAAGAATAGTAGAC
ATAATAGCAACAGACATACAAACTAAAGAATTACAAAAACAAATTACAAAAATTCAAAATTTTATCGATA
AGCTTGGGAGTTCCGCGTTACATAACTTACGGTAAATGGCCCGCCTGGCTGACCGCCCAACGACCCCCGC
CCATTGACGTCAATAATGACGTATGTTCCCATAGTAACGCCAATAGGGACTTTCCATTGACGTCAATGGG
TGGAGTATTTACGGTAAACTGCCCACTTGGCAGTACATCAAGTGTATCATATGCCAAGTACGCCCCCTAT
TGACGTCAATGACGGTAAATGGCCCGCCTGGCATTATGCCCAGTACATGACCTTATGGGACTTTCCTACT
TGGCAGTACATCTACGTATTAGTCATCGCTATTACCATGGTGATGCGGTTTTGGCAGTACATCAATGGGC
GTGGATAGCGGTTTGACTCACGGGGATTTCCAAGTCTCCACCCCATTGACGTCAATGGGAGTTTGTTTTG
GCACCAAAATCAACGGGACTTTCCAAAATGTCGTAACAACTCCGCCCCATTGACGCAAATGGGCGGTAGG
CGTGTACGGTGGGAGGTCTATATAAGCAGAGCTCGTTTAGTGAACCGTCAGATCGCCTGGAGACGCCATC
CACGCTGTTTTGACCTCCATAGAAGACACCGACTCTAGAGGATCCACTAGTCCAGTGTGGTGGAATTCTG
CAGATATCAACAAGTTTGTACAAAAAAGCAGGCTCCGCGGCCGCCCCCTTCACCATG
